LOCUS       DBO226_AT1_03_td 9452 bp ds-DNA linear 30-AUG-2019
DEFINITION  .
ACCESSION
VERSION
SOURCE      .
  ORGANISM  .
COMMENT
COMMENT
COMMENT     ApEinfo:methylated:1
FEATURES             Location/Qualifiers
     misc_feature    1..774
                     /locus_tag="pma1 promoter"
                     /label="pma1 promoter"
                     /ApEinfo_label="pma1 promoter"
                     /ApEinfo_fwdcolor="#80ffff"
                     /ApEinfo_revcolor="green"
                     /ApEinfo_graphicformat="arrow_data {{0 1 2 0 0 -1} {} 0}
                     width 5 offset 0"
     misc_feature    1495..1896
                     /locus_tag="sensor domain"
                     /label="sensor domain"
                     /ApEinfo_label="sensor domain"
                     /ApEinfo_fwdcolor="#ffff00"
                     /ApEinfo_revcolor="green"
                     /ApEinfo_graphicformat="arrow_data {{0 1 2 0 0 -1} {} 0}
                     width 5 offset 0"
     misc_feature    6938..7798
                     /locus_tag="amp resistentie"
                     /label="amp resistentie"
                     /ApEinfo_label="amp resistentie"
                     /ApEinfo_fwdcolor="#00ff00"
                     /ApEinfo_revcolor="green"
                     /ApEinfo_graphicformat="arrow_data {{0 1 2 0 0 -1} {} 0}
                     width 5 offset 0"
     misc_feature    683..709
                     /locus_tag="primer 7"
                     /label="primer 7"
                     /ApEinfo_label="primer 7"
                     /ApEinfo_fwdcolor="cyan"
                     /ApEinfo_revcolor="green"
                     /ApEinfo_graphicformat="arrow_data {{0 1 2 0 0 -1} {} 0}
                     width 5 offset 0"
     misc_feature    2580..3330
                     /locus_tag="Second part TdTomato"
                     /label="Second part TdTomato"
                     /ApEinfo_label="Second part TdTomato"
                     /ApEinfo_fwdcolor="#ff6a6a"
                     /ApEinfo_revcolor="green"
                     /ApEinfo_graphicformat="arrow_data {{0 1 2 0 0 -1} {} 0}
                     width 5 offset 0"
     misc_feature    8881..8910
                     /locus_tag="lac promotor"
                     /label="lac promotor"
                     /ApEinfo_label="lac promotor"
                     /ApEinfo_fwdcolor="#ff0000"
                     /ApEinfo_revcolor="green"
                     /ApEinfo_graphicformat="arrow_data {{0 1 2 0 0 -1} {} 0}
                     width 5 offset 0"
     misc_feature    1903..2579
                     /locus_tag="First part of tdTomato"
                     /label="First part of tdTomato"
                     /ApEinfo_label="First part of tdTomato"
                     /ApEinfo_fwdcolor="#ad0c06"
                     /ApEinfo_revcolor="green"
                     /ApEinfo_graphicformat="arrow_data {{0 1 2 0 0 -1} {} 0}
                     width 5 offset 0"
     misc_feature    5707..6506
                     /locus_tag="URA3"
                     /label="URA3"
                     /ApEinfo_label="URA3"
                     /ApEinfo_fwdcolor="#00ff00"
                     /ApEinfo_revcolor="green"
                     /ApEinfo_graphicformat="arrow_data {{0 1 2 0 0 -1} {} 0}
                     width 5 offset 0"
     misc_feature    1871..1872
                     /locus_tag="R126K"
                     /label="R126K"
                     /ApEinfo_label="R126K"
                     /ApEinfo_fwdcolor="#0000ff"
                     /ApEinfo_revcolor="green"
                     /ApEinfo_graphicformat="arrow_data {{0 1 2 0 0 -1} {} 0}
                     width 5 offset 0"
     misc_feature    1489..1494
                     /locus_tag="linker"
                     /label="linker"
                     /ApEinfo_label="linker"
                     /ApEinfo_fwdcolor="#ff8000"
                     /ApEinfo_revcolor="green"
                     /ApEinfo_graphicformat="arrow_data {{0 1 2 0 0 -1} {} 0}
                     width 5 offset 0"
     misc_feature    805..1488
                     /locus_tag="yeast optimized mTq2d9 from DBO159"
                     /label="yeast optimized mTq2d9 from DBO159"
                     /ApEinfo_label="yeast optimized mTq2d9 from DBO159"
                     /ApEinfo_fwdcolor="cyan"
                     /ApEinfo_revcolor="green"
                     /ApEinfo_graphicformat="arrow_data {{0 1 2 0 0 -1} {} 0}
                     width 5 offset 0"
     misc_feature    2365..2579
                     /locus_tag="first part tdTomato"
                     /label="first part tdTomato"
                     /ApEinfo_label="first part tdTomato"
                     /ApEinfo_fwdcolor="#af0c08"
                     /ApEinfo_revcolor="green"
                     /ApEinfo_graphicformat="arrow_data {{0 1 2 0 0 -1} {} 0}
                     width 5 offset 0"
     misc_feature    1897..1902
                     /locus_tag="linker(1)"
                     /label="linker(1)"
                     /ApEinfo_label="linker"
                     /ApEinfo_fwdcolor="#808000"
                     /ApEinfo_revcolor="green"
                     /ApEinfo_graphicformat="arrow_data {{0 1 2 0 0 -1} {} 0}
                     width 5 offset 0"
     misc_feature    1859..1859
                     /locus_tag="R122K"
                     /label="R122K"
                     /ApEinfo_label="R122K"
                     /ApEinfo_fwdcolor="#0000ff"
                     /ApEinfo_revcolor="green"
                     /ApEinfo_graphicformat="arrow_data {{0 1 2 0 0 -1} {} 0}
                     width 5 offset 0"
ORIGIN
        1 CAAGCTTCCT GAAACGGAGA AACATAAACA GGCATTGCTG GGATCACCCA TACATCACTC
       61 TGTTTTGCCT GACCTTTTCC GGTAATTTGA AAACAAACCC GGTCTCGAAG CGGAGATCCG
      121 GCGATAATTA CCGCAGAAAT AAACCCATAC ACGAGACGTA GAACCAGCCG CACATGGCCG
      181 GAGAAACTCC TGCGAGAATT TCGTAAACTC GCGCGCATTG CATCTGTATT TCCTAATGCG
      241 GCACTTCCAG GCCTCGATCG AGACCGTTTA TCCATTGCTT TTTTGTTGTC TTTTTCCCTC
      301 GTTCACAGAA AGTCTGAAGA AGCTATAGTA GAACTATGAG CTTTTTTTGT TTCTGTTTTC
      361 CTTTTTTTTT TTTTTACCTC TGTGGAAATT GTTACTCTCA CACTCTTTAG TTCGTTTGTT
      421 TGTTTTGTTT ATTCCAATTA TGACCGGTGA CGAAACGTGG TCGATGGTGG GTACCGCTTA
      481 TGCTCCCCTC CATTAGTTTC GATTATATAA AAAGGCCAAA TATTGTATTA TTTTCAAATG
      541 TCCTATCATT ATCGTCTAAC ATCTAATTTC TCTTAAATTT TTTCTCTTTC TTTCCTATAA
      601 CACCAATAGT GAAAATCTTT TTTTCTTCTA TATCTACAAA AACTTTTTTT TTCTATCAAC
      661 CTCGTTGATA AATTTTTTCT TTAACAATCG TTAATAATTA ATTAATTGGA AAATAACCAT
      721 TTTTTCTCTC TTTTATACAC ACATTCAAAA GAAAGAAAAA AAATATACCC CAGCCTCGAA
      781 CTAGTGCTAG CTCTAGACTC GAGTATGGTT AGTAAAGGTG AAGAATTGTT CACTGGTGTA
      841 GTGCCAATTT TAGTAGAATT AGATGGTGAC GTTAACGGTC ATAAGTTCTC TGTAAGCGGT
      901 GAAGGTGAAG GTGACGCAAC ATACGGTAAA TTAACTTTGA AATTCATTTG TACTACAGGT
      961 AAATTACCAG TTCCATGGCC AACTTTGGTT ACTACTTTGT CTTGGGGTGT TCAATGTTTC
     1021 GCTAGATACC CAGATCATAT GAAGCAACAT GATTTCTTTA AGTCTGCTAT GCCAGAAGGT
     1081 TACGTTCAAG AAAGAACTAT CTTCTTCAAG GATGATGGTA ACTATAAGAC TAGAGCTGAA
     1141 GTTAAGTTCG AAGGAGATAC TTTAGTTAAT AGAATTGAAT TGAAGGGTAT TGATTTTAAG
     1201 GAAGATGGTA ATATTTTGGG TCATAAGTTG GAATATAATT ACTTCTCTGA TAACGTTTAC
     1261 ATTACTGCTG ATAAGCAAAA GAACGGTATT AAGGCGAACT TCAAGATTAG ACATAACATT
     1321 GAAGATGGTG GTGTTCAATT AGCTGATCAT TACCAACAAA ACACTCCAAT TGGTGACGGT
     1381 CCAGTTTTGT TGCCAGATAA CCATTACTTG TCTACTCAAT CTAAGTTGTC TAAGGATCCA
     1441 AACGAAAAGA GAGATCATAT GGTTTTGTTG GAATTCGTTA CTGCTGCTAT CGATATGAAA
     1501 ACTGTGAAAG TGAATATAAC AACCCCTGAT GGGCCAGTCT ACGACGCTGA TATCGAGATG
     1561 GTGTCCGTGC GGGCCGAGAG TGGTGATCTC GGCATCCTCC CCGGTCACAT TCCCACAAAG
     1621 GCCCCACTGA AGATCGGAGC TGTGCGGCTG AAGAAGGACG GCCAAACCGA GATGGTCGCA
     1681 GTCTCAGGCG GCACTGTTGA AGTGCGGCCT GACCACGTTA CCATTAATGC TCAAGCCGCT
     1741 GAAACAGCCG AAGGAATCGA CAAAGAGAGA GCAGAAGCCG CAAGACAGAG GGCCCAGGAG
     1801 CGGCTGAACT CTCAATCCGA TGACACCGAT ATTCGCCGGG CCGAGCTGGC ACTGCAGAaG
     1861 GCCCTGAACA agCTGGACGT GGCTGGGAAG GCAAACGAAT TCATGGTGAG CAAGGGCGAG
     1921 GAGGTCATCA AAGAGTTCAT GCGCTTCAAG GTGCGCATGG AGGGCTCCAT GAACGGCCAC
     1981 GAGTTCGAGA TCGAGGGCGA GGGCGAGGGC CGCCCCTACG AGGGCACCCA GACCGCCAAG
     2041 CTGAAGGTGA CCAAGGGCGG CCCCCTGCCC TTCGCCTGGG ACATCCTGTC CCCCCAGTTC
     2101 ATGTACGGCT CCAAGGCGTA CGTGAAGCAC CCCGCCGACA TCCCCGATTA CAAGAAGCTG
     2161 TCCTTCCCCG AGGGCTTCAA GTGGGAGCGC GTGATGAACT TCGAGGACGG CGGTCTGGTG
     2221 ACCGTGACCC AGGACTCCTC CCTGCAGGAC GGCACGCTGA TCTACAAGGT GAAGATGCGC
     2281 GGCACCAACT TCCCCCCCGA CGGCCCCGTA ATGCAGAAGA AGACCATGGG CTGGGAGGCC
     2341 TCCACCGAGC GCCTGTACCC CCGCGACGGC GTGCTGAAGG GCGAGATCCA CCAGGCCCTG
     2401 AAGCTGAAGG ACGGCGGCCA CTACCTGGTG GAGTTCAAGA CCATCTACAT GGCCAAGAAG
     2461 CCCGTGCAAC TGCCCGGCTA CTACTACGTG GACACCAAGC TGGACATCAC CTCCCACAAC
     2521 GAGGACTACA CCATCGTGGA ACAGTACGAG CGCTCCGAGG GCCGCCACCA CCTGTTCCTG
     2581 GGGCATGGCA CCGGCAGCAC CGGCAGCGGC AGCTCCGGCA CCGCCTCCTC CGAGGACAAC
     2641 AACATGGCCG TCATCAAAGA GTTCATGCGC TTCAAGGTGC GCATGGAGGG CTCCATGAAC
     2701 GGCCACGAGT TCGAGATCGA GGGCGAGGGC GAGGGCCGCC CCTACGAGGG CACCCAGACC
     2761 GCCAAGCTGA AGGTGACCAA GGGCGGCCCC CTGCCCTTCG CCTGGGACAT CCTGTCCCCC
     2821 CAGTTCATGT ACGGCTCCAA GGCGTACGTG AAGCACCCCG CCGACATCCC CGATTACAAG
     2881 AAGCTGTCCT TCCCCGAGGG CTTCAAGTGG GAGCGCGTGA TGAACTTCGA GGACGGCGGT
     2941 CTGGTGACCG TGACCCAGGA CTCCTCCCTG CAGGACGGCA CGCTGATCTA CAAGGTGAAG
     3001 ATGCGCGGCA CCAACTTCCC CCCCGACGGC CCCGTAATGC AGAAGAAGAC CATGGGCTGG
     3061 GAGGCCTCCA CCGAGCGCCT GTACCCCCGC GACGGCGTGC TGAAGGGCGA GATCCACCAG
     3121 GCCCTGAAGC TGAAGGACGG CGGCCACTAC CTGGTGGAGT TCAAGACCAT CTACATGGCC
     3181 AAGAAGCCCG TGCAACTGCC CGGCTACTAC TACGTGGACA CCAAGCTGGA CATCACCTCC
     3241 CACAACGAGG ACTACACCAT CGTGGAACAG TACGAGCGCT CCGAGGGCCG CCACCACCTG
     3301 TTCCTGTACG GCATGGACGA GCTGTACAAG TAAGCGGCCG CACCCAGCTT TCTTGTACAA
     3361 AGTGGTGTAG TTAATTCATG ATGGCCGCTG CAGGTCGACC TCGAGGGGGG GCCCGGTACC
     3421 CAATTCGCCC TATAGTGAGT CGTATTACGC GCGGATCCAG CTTTGGACTT CTTCGCCAGA
     3481 GGTTTGGTCA AGTCTCCAAT CAAGGTTGTC GGCTTGTCTA CCTTGCCAGA AATTTACGAA
     3541 AAGATGGAAA AGGGTCAAAT CGTTGGTAGA TACGTTGTTG ACACTTCTAA ATAAGCGAAT
     3601 TTCTTATGAT TTATGATTTT TATTATTAAA TAAGTTATAA AAAAAATAAG TGTATACAAA
     3661 TTTTAAAGTG ACTCTTAGGT TTTAAAACGA NAATTCTTAT TCTTGAGTAA CTCTTTCCTG
     3721 TAGGTCAGGT TGCTTTCTCA GGTATAGCAT GAGGTCGCTC TTATTGACCA CACCTCTACC
     3781 GGCATGCCAA TTCACTGGCC GTCGTTTTAC AACGTCGTGA CTGGGAAAAC CCTGGCGTTA
     3841 CCCAACTTAA TCGCCTTGCA GCACATCCCC CTTTCGCCAG CTGGCGTAAT AGCGAAGAGG
     3901 CCCGCACCGA TCGCCCTTCC CAACAGTTGC GCAGCCTGAA TGGCGAATGG CGCCTGATGC
     3961 GGTATTTTCT CCTTACGCAT CTGTGCGGTA TTTCACACCG CATAATCGGA TCGTACTTGT
     4021 TACCCATCAT TGAATTTTGA ACATCCGAAC CTGGGAGTTT TCCCTGAAAC AGATAGTATA
     4081 TTTGAACCTG TATAATAATA TATAGTCTAG CGCTTTACGG AAGACAATGT ATGTATTTCG
     4141 GTTCCTGGAG AAACTATTGC ATCTATTGCA TAGGTAATCT TGCACGTCGC ATCCCCGGTT
     4201 CATTTTCTGC GTTTCCATCT TGCACTTCAA TAGCATATCT TTGTTAACGA AGCATCTGTG
     4261 CTTCATTTTG TAGAACAAAA ATGCAACGCG AGAGCGCTAA TTTTTCAAAC AAAGAATCTG
     4321 AGCTGCATTT TTACAGAACA GAAATGCAAC GCGAAAGCGC TATTTTACCA ACGAAGAATC
     4381 TGTGCTTCAT TTTTGTAAAA CAAAAATGCA ACGCGAGAGC GCTAATTTTT CAAACAAAGA
     4441 ATCTGAGCTG CATTTTTACA GAACAGAAAT GCAACGCGAG AGCGCTATTT TACCAACAAA
     4501 GAATCTATAC TTCTTTTTTG TTCTACAAAA ATGCATCCCG AGAGCGCTAT TTTTCTAACA
     4561 AAGCATCTTA GATTACTTTT TTTCTCCTTT GTGCGCTCTA TAATGCAGTC TCTTGATAAC
     4621 TTTTTGCACT GTAGGTCCGT TAAGGTTAGA AGAAGGCTAC TTTGGTGTCT ATTTTCTCTT
     4681 CCATAAAAAA AGCCTGACTC CACTTCCCGC GTTTACTGAT TACTAGCGAA GCTGCGGGTG
     4741 CATTTTTTCA AGATAAAGGC ATCCCCGATT ATATTCTATA CCGATGTGGA TTGCGCATAC
     4801 TTTGTGAACA GAAAGTGATA GCGTTGATGA TTCTTCATTG GTCAGAAAAT TATGAACGGT
     4861 TTCTTCTATT TTGTCTCTAT ATACTACGTA TAGGAAATGT TTACATTTTC GTATTGTTTT
     4921 CGATTCACTC TATGAATAGT TCTTACTACA ATTTTTTTGT CTAAAGAGTA ATACTAGAGA
     4981 TAAACATAAA AAATGTAGAG GTCGAGTTTA GATGCAAGTT CAAGGAGCGA AAGGTGGATG
     5041 GGTAGGTTAT ATAGGGATAT AGCACAGAGA TATATAGCAA AGAGATACTT TTGAGCAATG
     5101 TTTGTGGAAG CGGTATTCGC AATATTTTAG TAGCTCGTTA CAGTCCGGTG CGTTTTTGGT
     5161 TTTTTGAAAG TGCGTCTTCA GAGCGCTTTT GGTTTTCAAA AGCGCTCTGA AGTTCCTATA
     5221 CTTTCTAGCT AGAGAATAGG AACTTCGGAA TAGGAACTTC AAAGCGTTTC CGAAAACGAG
     5281 CGCTTCCGAA AATGCAACGC GAGCTGCGCA CATACAGCTC ACTGTTCACG TCGCACCTAT
     5341 ATCTGCGTGT TGCCTGTATA TATATATACA TGAGAAGAAC GGCATAGTGC GTGTTTATGC
     5401 TTAAATGCGT ACTTATATGC GTCTATTTAT GTAGGATGAA AGGTAGTCTA GTACCTCCTG
     5461 TGATATTATC CCATTCCATG CGGGGTATCG TATGCTTCCT TCAGCACTAC CCTTTAGCTG
     5521 TTCTATATGC TGCCACTCCT CAATTGGATT AGTCTCATCC TTCAATGCTA TCATTTCCTT
     5581 TGATATTGGA TCGATCCGAT GATAAGCTGT CAAACATGAG AATTGGGTAA TAACTGATAT
     5641 AATTAAATTG AAGCTCTAAT TTGTGAGTTT AGTATACATG CATTTACTTA TAATACAGTT
     5701 TTTTAGTTTT GCTGGCCGCA TCTTCTCAAA TATGCTTCCC AGCCTGCTTT TCTGTAACGT
     5761 TCACCCTCTA CCTTAGCATC CCTTCCCTTT GCAAATAGTC CTCTTCCAAC AATAATAATG
     5821 TCAGATCCTG TAGAGACCAC ATCATCCACG GTTCTATACT GTTGACCCAA TGCGTCTCCC
     5881 TTGTCATCTA AACCCACACC GGGTGTCATA ATCAACCAAT CGTAACCTTC ATCTCTTCCA
     5941 CCCATGTCTC TTTGAGCAAT AAAGCCGATA ACAAAATCTT TGTCGCTCTT CGCAATGTCA
     6001 ACAGTACCCT TAGTATATTC TCCAGTAGAT AGGGAGCCCT TGCATGACAA TTCTGCTAAC
     6061 ATCAAAAGGC CTCTAGGTTC CTTTGTTACT TCTTCTGCCG CCTGCTTCAA ACCGCTAACA
     6121 ATACCTGGGC CCACCACACC GTGTGCATTC GTAATGTCTG CCCATTCTGC TATTCTGTAT
     6181 ACACCCGCAG AGTACTGCAA TTTGACTGTA TTACCAATGT CAGCAAATTT TCTGTCTTCG
     6241 AAGAGTAAAA AATTGTACTT GGCGGATAAT GCCTTTAGCG GCTTAACTGT GCCCTCCATG
     6301 GAAAAATCAG TCAAGATATC CACATGTGTT TTTAGTAAAC AAATTTTGGG ACCTAATGCT
     6361 TCAACTAACT CCAGTAATTC CTTGGTGGTA CGAACATCCA ATGAAGCACA CAAGTTTGTT
     6421 TGCTTTTCGT GCATGATATT AAATAGCTTG GCAGCAACAG GACTAGGATG AGTAGCAGCA
     6481 CGTTCCTTAT ATGTAGCTTT CGACATGATT TATCTTCGTT TCCTGCATGT TTTTGTTCTG
     6541 TGCAGTTGGG TTAAGAATAC TGGGCAATTT CATGTTTCTT CAACACTACA TATGCGTATA
     6601 TATACCAATC TAAGTCTGTG CTCCTTCCTT CGTTCTTCCT TCTGTTCGGA GATTACCGAA
     6661 TCAAAAAAAT TTCAAGGAAA CCGAAATCAA AAAAAAGAAT AAAAAAAAAA TGATGAATTG
     6721 AAAAGCTAAT TCTTGAAGAC GAAAGGGCCT CGTGATACGC CTATTTTTAT AGGTTAATGT
     6781 CATGATAATA ATGGTTTCTT AGACGTCAGG TGGCACTTTT CGGGGAAATG TGCGCGGAAC
     6841 CCCTATTTGT TTATTTTTCT AAATACATTC AAATATGTAT CCGCTCATGA GACAATAACC
     6901 CTGATAAATG CTTCAATAAT ATTGAAAAAG GAAGAGTATG AGTATTCAAC ATTTCCGTGT
     6961 CGCCCTTATT CCCTTTTTTG CGGCATTTTG CCTTCCTGTT TTTGCTCACC CAGAAACGCT
     7021 GGTGAAAGTA AAAGATGCTG AAGATCAGTT GGGTGCACGA GTGGGTTACA TCGAACTGGA
     7081 TCTCAACAGC GGTAAGATCC TTGAGAGTTT TCGCCCCGAA GAACGTTTTC CAATGATGAG
     7141 CACTTTTAAA GTTCTGCTAT GTGGCGCGGT ATTATCCCGT ATTGACGCCG GGCAAGAGCA
     7201 ACTCGGTCGC CGCATACACT ATTCTCAGAA TGACTTGGTT GAGTACTCAC CAGTCACAGA
     7261 AAAGCATCTT ACGGATGGCA TGACAGTAAG AGAATTATGC AGTGCTGCCA TAACCATGAG
     7321 TGATAACACT GCGGCCAACT TACTTCTGAC AACGATCGGA GGACCGAAGG AGCTAACCGC
     7381 TTTTTTGCAC AACATGGGGG ATCATGTAAC TCGCCTTGAT CGTTGGGAAC CGGAGCTGAA
     7441 TGAAGCCATA CCAAACGACG AGCGTGACAC CACGATGCCT GTAGCAATGG CAACAACGTT
     7501 GCGCAAACTA TTAACTGGCG AACTACTTAC TCTAGCTTCC CGGCAACAAT TAATAGACTG
     7561 GATGGAGGCG GATAAAGTTG CAGGACCACT TCTGCGCTCG GCCCTTCCGG CTGGCTGGTT
     7621 TATTGCTGAT AAATCTGGAG CCGGTGAGCG TGGGTCTCGC GGTATCATTG CAGCACTGGG
     7681 GCCAGATGGT AAGCCCTCCC GTATCGTAGT TATCTACACG ACGGGGAGTC AGGCAACTAT
     7741 GGATGAACGA AATAGACAGA TCGCTGAGAT AGGTGCCTCA CTGATTAAGC ATTGGTAACT
     7801 GTCAGACCAA GTTTACTCAT ATATACTTTA GATTGATTTA AAACTTCATT TTTAATTTAA
     7861 AAGGATCTAG GTGAAGATCC TTTTTGATAA TCTCATGACC AAAATCCCTT AACGTGAGTT
     7921 TTCGTTCCAC TGAGCGTCAG ACCCCGTAGA AAAGATCAAA GGATCTTCTT GAGATCCTTT
     7981 TTTTCTGCGC GTAATCTGCT GCTTGCAAAC AAAAAAACCA CCGCTACCAG CGGTGGTTTG
     8041 TTTGCCGGAT CAAGAGCTAC CAACTCTTTT TCCGAAGGTA ACTGGCTTCA GCAGAGCGCA
     8101 GATACCAAAT ACTGTTCTTC TAGTGTAGCC GTAGTTAGGC CACCACTTCA AGAACTCTGT
     8161 AGCACCGCCT ACATACCTCG CTCTGCTAAT CCTGTTACCA GTGGCTGCTG CCAGTGGCGA
     8221 TAAGTCGTGT CTTACCGGGT TGGACTCAAG ACGATAGTTA CCGGATAAGG CGCAGCGGTC
     8281 GGGCTGAACG GGGGGTTCGT GCACACAGCC CAGCTTGGAG CGAACGACCT ACACCGAACT
     8341 GAGATACCTA CAGCGTGAGC TATGAGAAAG CGCCACGCTT CCCGAAGGGA GAAAGGCGGA
     8401 CAGGTATCCG GTAAGCGGCA GGGTCGGAAC AGGAGAGCGC ACGAGGGAGC TTCCAGGGGG
     8461 AAACGCCTGG TATCTTTATA GTCCTGTCGG GTTTCGCCAC CTCTGACTTG AGCGTCGATT
     8521 TTTGTGATGC TCGTCAGGGG GGCGGAGCCT ATGGAAAAAC GCCAGCAACG CGGCCTTTTT
     8581 ACGGTTCCTG GCCTTTTGCT GGCCTTTTGC TCACATGTTC TTTCCTGCGT TATCCCCTGA
     8641 TTCTGTGGAT AACCGTATTA CCGCCTTTGA GTGAGCTGAT ACCGCTCGCC GCAGCCGAAC
     8701 GACCGAGCGC AGCGAGTCAG TGAGCGAGGA AGCGGAAGAG CGCCCAATAC GCAAACCGCC
     8761 TCTCCCCGCG CGTTGGCCGA TTCATTAATG CAGCTGGCAC GACAGGTTTC CCGACTGGAA
     8821 AGCGGGCAGT GAGCGCAACG CAATTAATGT GAGTTAGCTC ACTCATTAGG CACCCCAGGC
     8881 TTTACACTTT ATGCTTCCGG CTCGTATGTT GTGTGGAATT GTGAGCGGAT AACAATTTCA
     8941 CACAGGAAAC AGCTATGACC ATGATTACGC CAAGCTTACC GCATCAGGAA ATTGTAAGCG
     9001 TTAATATTTT GTTAAAATTC GCGTTAAATT TTTGTTAAAT CAGCTCATTT TTTAACCAAT
     9061 AGGCCGAAAT CGGCAAAATC CCTTATAAAT CAAAAGAATA GACCGAGATA GGGTNNNNNN
     9121 NNNNNNNNNN NNNNNNNNNN NNNNNNNNNN NAAAGAACGT GGACTCCAAC GTCAAAGGNN
     9181 NNNNNNNNNN NNNNNNNNNN NNNNNNNNNN NNNNNNNNNN NNNNNNNTNN NNNNNNNNNN
     9241 NNNNNNNNNN NNNNNNNNNN NNNNNNNNNN NNNNNNNNNN NNNNNNNNNN NNNNNNNNNN
     9301 NNNNNNNNNN NNNNNNNNNG NNNNNNNNNN NNNNNNNNNN NNNNNNNNNN NNNNNNNNNN
     9361 NNNNNNNNNN NNNNNNNNNN NNNNNNNNNN NNNNNNNNNN NNNNNNNNNN NNNNNNNNNN
     9421 NNNNNNNNNN NNNNNNNNNN NNNNCCATTC GC
//
