>Addgene plasmid #132782 | pDRF1-GW yAT1.03R122KR126K | addgene full sequence | sequence record 288116 | Addgene NGS Result
CAAGCTTCCTGAAACGGAGAAACATAAACAGGCATTGCTGGGATCACCCATACATCACTCTGTTTTGCCT
GACCTTTTCCGGTAATTTGAAAACAAACCCGGTCTCGAAGCGGAGATCCGGCGATAATTACCGCAGAAAT
AAACCCATACACGAGACGTAGAACCAGCCGCACATGGCCGGAGAAACTCCTGCGAGAATTTCGTAAACTC
GCGCGCATTGCATCTGTATTTCCTAATGCGGCACTTCCAGGCCTCGATCGAGACCGTTTATCCATTGCTT
TTTTGTTGTCTTTTTCCCTCGTTCACAGAAAGTCTGAAGAAGCTATAGTAGAACTATGAGCTTTTTTTGT
TTCTGTTTTCCTTTTTTTTTTTTTTACCTCTGTGGAAATTGTTACTCTCACACTCTTTAGTTCGTTTGTT
TGTTTTGTTTATTCCAATTATGACCGGTGACGAAACGTGGTCGATGGTGGGTACCGCTTATGCTCCCCTC
CATTAGTTTCGATTATATAAAAAGGCCAAATATTGTATTATTTTCAAATGTCCTATCATTATCGTCTAAC
ATCTAATTTCTCTTAAATTTTTTCTCTTTCTTTCCTATAACACCAATAGTGAAAATCTTTTTTTCTTCTA
TATCTACAAAAACTTTTTTTTTCTATCAACCTCGTTGATAAATTTTTTCTTTAACAATCGTTAATAATTA
ATTAATTGGAAAATAACCATTTTTTCTCTCTTTTATACACACATTCAAAAGAAAGAAAAAAAATATACCC
CAGCCTCGACTAGTGCTAGCACTAGTAAGCTTTTAATTAAATGGTTAGTAAAGGTGAAGAATTGTTCACT
GGTGTAGTGCCAATTTTAGTAGAATTAGATGGTGACGTTAACGGTCATAAGTTCTCTGTAAGCGGTGAAG
GTGAAGGTGACGCAACATACGGTAAATTAACTTTGAAATTCATTTGTACTACAGGTAAATTACCAGTTCC
ATGGCCAACTTTGGTTACTACTTTGTCTTGGGGTGTTCAATGTTTCGCTAGATACCCAGATCATATGAAG
CAACATGATTTCTTTAAGTCTGCTATGCCAGAAGGTTACGTTCAAGAAAGAACTATCTTCTTCAAGGATG
ATGGTAACTATAAGACTAGAGCTGAAGTTAAGTTCGAAGGAGATACTTTAGTTAATAGAATTGAATTGAA
GGGTATTGATTTTAAGGAAGATGGTAATATTTTGGGTCATAAGTTGGAATATAATTACTTCTCTGATAAC
GTTTACATTACTGCTGATAAGCAAAAGAACGGTATTAAGGCGAACTTCAAGATTAGACATAACATTGAAG
ATGGTGGTGTTCAATTAGCTGATCATTACCAACAAAACACTCCAATTGGTGACGGTCCAGTTTTGTTGCC
AGATAACCATTACTTGTCTACTCAATCTAAGTTGTCTAAGGATCCAAACGAAAAGAGAGATCATATGGTT
TTGTTGGAATTCGTTACTGCTGCTATCGATATGAAAACTGTGAAAGTGAATATAACAACCCCTGATGGGC
CAGTCTACGACGCTGATATCGAGATGGTGTCCGTGCGGGCCGAGAGTGGTGATCTCGGCATCCTCCCCGG
TCACATTCCCACAAAGGCCCCACTGAAGATCGGAGCTGTGCGGCTGAAGAAGGACGGCCAAACCGAGATG
GTCGCAGTCTCAGGCGGCACTGTTGAAGTGCGGCCTGACCACGTTACCATTAATGCTCAAGCCGCTGAAA
CAGCCGAAGGAATCGACAAAGAGAGAGCAGAAGCCGCAAGACAGAGGGCCCAGGAGCGGCTGAACTCTCA
ATCCGATGACACCGATATTCGCCGGGCCGAGCTGGCACTGCAGAAGGCCCTGAACAAGCTGGACGTGGCT
GGGAAGGCAAACGAATTCATGGTGAGCAAGGGCGAGGAGGTCATCAAAGAGTTCATGCGCTTCAAGGTGC
GCATGGAGGGCTCCATGAACGGCCACGAGTTCGAGATCGAGGGCGAGGGCGAGGGCCGCCCCTACGAGGG
CACCCAGACCGCCAAGCTGAAGGTGACCAAGGGCGGCCCCCTGCCCTTCGCCTGGGACATCCTGTCCCCC
CAGTTCATGTACGGCTCCAAGGCGTACGTGAAGCACCCCGCCGACATCCCCGATTACAAGAAGCTGTCCT
TCCCCGAGGGCTTCAAGTGGGAGCGCGTGATGAACTTCGAGGACGGCGGTCTGGTGACCGTGACCCAGGA
CTCCTCCCTGCAGGACGGCACGCTGATCTACAAGGTGAAGATGCGCGGCACCAACTTCCCCCCCGACGGC
CCCGTAATGCAGAAGAAGACCATGGGCTGGGAGGCCTCCACCGAGCGCCTGTACCCCCGCGACGGCGTGC
TGAAGGGCGAGATCCACCAGGCCCTGAAGCTGAAGGACGGCGGCCACTACCTGGTGGAGTTCAAGACCAT
CTACATGGCCAAGAAGCCCGTGCAACTGCCCGGCTACTACTACGTGGACACCAAGCTGGACATCACCTCC
CACAACGAGGACTACACCATCGTGGAACAGTACGAGCGCTCCGAGGGCCGCCACCACCTGTTCCTGGGGC
ATGGCACCGGCAGCACCGGCAGCGGCAGCTCCGGCACCGCCTCCTCCGAGGACAACAACATGGCCGTCAT
CAAAGAGTTCATGCGCTTCAAGGTGCGCATGGAGGGCTCCATGAACGGCCACGAGTTCGAGATCGAGGGC
GAGGGCGAGGGCCGCCCCTACGAGGGCACCCAGACCGCCAAGCTGAAGGTGACCAAGGGCGGCCCCCTGC
CCTTCGCCTGGGACATCCTGTCCCCCCAGTTCATGTACGGCTCCAAGGCGTACGTGAAGCACCCCGCCGA
CATCCCCGATTACAAGAAGCTGTCCTTCCCCGAGGGCTTCAAGTGGGAGCGCGTGATGAACTTCGAGGAC
GGCGGTCTGGTGACCGTGACCCAGGACTCCTCCCTGCAGGACGGCACGCTGATCTACAAGGTGAAGATGC
GCGGCACCAACTTCCCCCCCGACGGCCCCGTAATGCAGAAGAAGACCATGGGCTGGGAGGCCTCCACCGA
GCGCCTGTACCCCCGCGACGGCGTGCTGAAGGGCGAGATCCACCAGGCCCTGAAGCTGAAGGACGGCGGC
CACTACCTGGTGGAGTTCAAGACCATCTACATGGCCAAGAAGCCCGTGCAACTGCCCGGCTACTACTACG
TGGACACCAAGCTGGACATCACCTCCCACAACGAGGACTACACCATCGTGGAACAGTACGAGCGCTCCGA
GGGCCGCCACCACCTGTTCCTGTACGGCATGGACGAGCTGTACAAGTAAGCGGCCGCACCCAGCTTTCTT
GTACAAAGTGGTGTAGTTAATTCATGATGGCCGCTGCAGGTCGACCTCGAGGGGGGGCCCGGTACCCAAT
TCGCCCTATAGTGAGTCGTATTACGCGCGGATCCAGCTTTGGACTTCTTCGCCAGAGGTTTGGTCAAGTC
TCCAATCAAGGTTGTCGGCTTGTCTACCTTGCCAGAAATTTACGAAAAGATGGAAAAGGGTCAAATCGTT
GGTAGATACGTTGTTGACACTTCTAAATAAGCGAATTTCTTATGATTTATGATTTTTATTATTAAATAAG
TTATAAAAAAAATAAGTGTATACAAATTTTAAAGTGACTCTTAGGTTTTAAAACGAAAATTCTTATTCTT
GAGTAACTCTTTCCTGTAGGTCAGGTTGCTTTCTCAGGTATAGCATGAGGTCGCTCTTATTGACCACACC
TCTACCGGCATGCCAATTCACTGGCCGTCGTTTTACAACGTCGTGACTGGGAAAACCCTGGCGTTACCCA
ACTTAATCGCCTTGCAGCACATCCCCCTTTCGCCAGCTGGCGTAATAGCGAAGAGGCCCGCACCGATCGC
CCTTCCCAACAGTTGCGCAGCCTGAATGGCGAATGGCGCCTGATGCGGTATTTTCTCCTTACGCATCTGT
GCGGTATTTCACACCGCATAATCGGATCGTACTTGTTACCCATCATTGAATTTTGAACATCCGAACCTGG
GAGTTTTCCCTGAAACAGATAGTATATTTGAACCTGTATAATAATATATAGTCTAGCGCTTTACGGAAGA
CAATGTATGTATTTCGGTTCCTGGAGAAACTATTGCATCTATTGCATAGGTAATCTTGCACGTCGCATCC
CCGGTTCATTTTCTGCGTTTCCATCTTGCACTTCAATAGCATATCTTTGTTAACGAAGCATCTGTGCTTC
ATTTTGTAGAACAAAAATGCAACGCGAGAGCGCTAATTTTTCAAACAAAGAATCTGAGCTGCATTTTTAC
AGAACAGAAATGCAACGCGAAAGCGCTATTTTACCAACGAAGAATCTGTGCTTCATTTTTGTAAAACAAA
AATGCAACGCGAGAGCGCTAATTTTTCAAACAAAGAATCTGAGCTGCATTTTTACAGAACAGAAATGCAA
CGCGAGAGCGCTATTTTACCAACAAAGAATCTATACTTCTTTTTTGTTCTACAAAAATGCATCCCGAGAG
CGCTATTTTTCTAACAAAGCATCTTAGATTACTTTTTTTCTCCTTTGTGCGCTCTATAATGCAGTCTCTT
GATAACTTTTTGCACTGTAGGTCCGTTAAGGTTAGAAGAAGGCTACTTTGGTGTCTATTTTCTCTTCCAT
AAAAAAAGCCTGACTCCACTTCCCGCGTTTACTGATTACTAGCGAAGCTGCGGGTGCATTTTTTCAAGAT
AAAGGCATCCCCGATTATATTCTATACCGATGTGGATTGCGCATACTTTGTGAACAGAAAGTGATAGCGT
TGATGATTCTTCATTGGTCAGAAAATTATGAACGGTTTCTTCTATTTTGTCTCTATATACTACGTATAGG
AAATGTTTACATTTTCGTATTGTTTTCGATTCACTCTATGAATAGTTCTTACTACAATTTTTTTGTCTAA
AGAGTAATACTAGAGATAAACATAAAAAATGTAGAGGTCGAGTTTAGATGCAAGTTCAAGGAGCGAAAGG
TGGATGGGTAGGTTATATAGGGATATAGCACAGAGATATATAGCAAAGAGATACTTTTGAGCAATGTTTG
TGGAAGCGGTATTCGCAATATTTTAGTAGCTCGTTACAGTCCGGTGCGTTTTTGGTTTTTTGAAAGTGCG
TCTTCAGAGCGCTTTTGGTTTTCAAAAGCGCTCTGAAGTTCCTATACTTTCTAGCTAGAGAATAGGAACT
TCGGAATAGGAACTTCAAAGCGTTTCCGAAAACGAGCGCTTCCGAAAATGCAACGCGAGCTGCGCACATA
CAGCTCACTGTTCACGTCGCACCTATATCTGCGTGTTGCCTGTATATATATATACATGAGAAGAACGGCA
TAGTGCGTGTTTATGCTTAAATGCGTACTTATATGCGTCTATTTATGTAGGATGAAAGGTAGTCTAGTAC
CTCCTGTGATATTATCCCATTCCATGCGGGGTATCGTATGCTTCCTTCAGCACTACCCTTTAGCTGTTCT
ATATGCTGCCACTCCTCAATTGGATTAGTCTCATCCTTCAATGCTATCATTTCCTTTGATATTGGATCGA
TCCGATGATAAGCTGTCAAACATGAGAATTGGGTAATAACTGATATAATTAAATTGAAGCTCTAATTTGT
GAGTTTAGTATACATGCATTTACTTATAATACAGTTTTTTAGTTTTGCTGGCCGCATCTTCTCAAATATG
CTTCCCAGCCTGCTTTTCTGTAACGTTCACCCTCTACCTTAGCATCCCTTCCCTTTGCAAATAGTCCTCT
TCCAACAATAATAATGTCAGATCCTGTAGAGACCACATCATCCACGGTTCTATACTGTTGACCCAATGCG
TCTCCCTTGTCATCTAAACCCACACCGGGTGTCATAATCAACCAATCGTAACCTTCATCTCTTCCACCCA
TGTCTCTTTGAGCAATAAAGCCGATAACAAAATCTTTGTCGCTCTTCGCAATGTCAACAGTACCCTTAGT
ATATTCTCCAGTAGATAGGGAGCCCTTGCATGACAATTCTGCTAACATCAAAAGGCCTCTAGGTTCCTTT
GTTACTTCTTCTGCCGCCTGCTTCAAACCGCTAACAATACCTGGGCCCACCACACCGTGTGCATTCGTAA
TGTCTGCCCATTCTGCTATTCTGTATACACCCGCAGAGTACTGCAATTTGACTGTATTACCAATGTCAGC
AAATTTTCTGTCTTCGAAGAGTAAAAAATTGTACTTGGCGGATAATGCCTTTAGCGGCTTAACTGTGCCC
TCCATGGAAAAATCAGTCAAGATATCCACATGTGTTTTTAGTAAACAAATTTTGGGACCTAATGCTTCAA
CTAACTCCAGTAATTCCTTGGTGGTACGAACATCCAATGAAGCACACAAGTTTGTTTGCTTTTCGTGCAT
GATATTAAATAGCTTGGCAGCAACAGGACTAGGATGAGTAGCAGCACGTTCCTTATATGTAGCTTTCGAC
ATGATTTATCTTCGTTTCCTGCATGTTTTTGTTCTGTGCAGTTGGGTTAAGAATACTGGGCAATTTCATG
TTTCTTCAACACTACATATGCGTATATATACCAATCTAAGTCTGTGCTCCTTCCTTCGTTCTTCCTTCTG
TTCGGAGATTACCGAATCAAAAAAATTTCAAGGAAACCGAAATCAAAAAAAAGAATAAAAAAAAAATGAT
GAATTGAAAAGCTAATTCTTGAAGACGAAAGGGCCTCGTGATACGCCTATTTTTATAGGTTAATGTCATG
ATAATAATGGTTTCTTAGACGTCAGGTGGCACTTTTCGGGGAAATGTGCGCGGAACCCCTATTTGTTTAT
TTTTCTAAATACATTCAAATATGTATCCGCTCATGAGACAATAACCCTGATAAATGCTTCAATAATATTG
AAAAAGGAAGAGTATGAGTATTCAACATTTCCGTGTCGCCCTTATTCCCTTTTTTGCGGCATTTTGCCTT
CCTGTTTTTGCTCACCCAGAAACGCTGGTGAAAGTAAAAGATGCTGAAGATCAGTTGGGTGCACGAGTGG
GTTACATCGAACTGGATCTCAACAGCGGTAAGATCCTTGAGAGTTTTCGCCCCGAAGAACGTTTTCCAAT
GATGAGCACTTTTAAAGTTCTGCTATGTGGCGCGGTATTATCCCGTATTGACGCCGGGCAAGAGCAACTC
GGTCGCCGCATACACTATTCTCAGAATGACTTGGTTGAGTACTCACCAGTCACAGAAAAGCATCTTACGG
ATGGCATGACAGTAAGAGAATTATGCAGTGCTGCCATAACCATGAGTGATAACACTGCGGCCAACTTACT
TCTGACAACGATCGGAGGACCGAAGGAGCTAACCGCTTTTTTGCACAACATGGGGGATCATGTAACTCGC
CTTGATCGTTGGGAACCGGAGCTGAATGAAGCCATACCAAACGACGAGCGTGACACCACGATGCCTGTAG
CAATGGCAACAACGTTGCGCAAACTATTAACTGGCGAACTACTTACTCTAGCTTCCCGGCAACAATTAAT
AGACTGGATGGAGGCGGATAAAGTTGCAGGACCACTTCTGCGCTCGGCCCTTCCGGCTGGCTGGTTTATT
GCTGATAAATCTGGAGCCGGTGAGCGTGGGTCTCGCGGTATCATTGCAGCACTGGGGCCAGATGGTAAGC
CCTCCCGTATCGTAGTTATCTACACGACGGGGAGTCAGGCAACTATGGATGAACGAAATAGACAGATCGC
TGAGATAGGTGCCTCACTGATTAAGCATTGGTAACTGTCAGACCAAGTTTACTCATATATACTTTAGATT
GATTTAAAACTTCATTTTTAATTTAAAAGGATCTAGGTGAAGATCCTTTTTGATAATCTCATGACCAAAA
TCCCTTAACGTGAGTTTTCGTTCCACTGAGCGTCAGACCCCGTAGAAAAGATCAAAGGATCTTCTTGAGA
TCCTTTTTTTCTGCGCGTAATCTGCTGCTTGCAAACAAAAAAACCACCGCTACCAGCGGTGGTTTGTTTG
CCGGATCAAGAGCTACCAACTCTTTTTCCGAAGGTAACTGGCTTCAGCAGAGCGCAGATACCAAATACTG
TTCTTCTAGTGTAGCCGTAGTTAGGCCACCACTTCAAGAACTCTGTAGCACCGCCTACATACCTCGCTCT
GCTAATCCTGTTACCAGTGGCTGCTGCCAGTGGCGATAAGTCGTGTCTTACCGGGTTGGACTCAAGACGA
TAGTTACCGGATAAGGCGCAGCGGTCGGGCTGAACGGGGGGTTCGTGCACACAGCCCAGCTTGGAGCGAA
CGACCTACACCGAACTGAGATACCTACAGCGTGAGCTATGAGAAAGCGCCACGCTTCCCGAAGGGAGAAA
GGCGGACAGGTATCCGGTAAGCGGCAGGGTCGGAACAGGAGAGCGCACGAGGGAGCTTCCAGGGGGAAAC
GCCTGGTATCTTTATAGTCCTGTCGGGTTTCGCCACCTCTGACTTGAGCGTCGATTTTTGTGATGCTCGT
CAGGGGGGCGGAGCCTATGGAAAAACGCCAGCAACGCGGCCTTTTTACGGTTCCTGGCCTTTTGCTGGCC
TTTTGCTCACATGTTCTTTCCTGCGTTATCCCCTGATTCTGTGGATAACCGTATTACCGCCTTTGAGTGA
GCTGATACCGCTCGCCGCAGCCGAACGACCGAGCGCAGCGAGTCAGTGAGCGAGGAAGCGGAAGAGCGCC
CAATACGCAAACCGCCTCTCCCCGCGCGTTGGCCGATTCATTAATGCAGCTGGCACGACAGGTTTCCCGA
CTGGAAAGCGGGCAGTGAGCGCAACGCAATTAATGTGAGTTAGCTCACTCATTAGGCACCCCAGGCTTTA
CACTTTATGCTTCCGGCTCGTATGTTGTGTGGAATTGTGAGCGGATAACAATTTCACACAGGAAACAGCT
ATGACCATGATTACGCCAAGCTTACCGCATCAGGAAATTGTAAGCGTTAATATTTTGTTAAAATTCGCGT
TAAATTTTTGTTAAATCAGCTCATTTTTTAACCAATAGGCCGAAATCGGCAAAATCCCTTATAAATCAAA
AGAATAGACCGAGATAGGGT
[37 nt withheld, positions 9121-9157]
AAAGAACGTGGACTCCAACGTCAAAGG
[49 nt withheld, positions 9185-9233]
T
[91 nt withheld, positions 9235-9325]
G
[124 nt withheld, positions 9327-9450]
CCATTCGC
Features (pLannotate 1.2.2; 26 found; start..end, strand, type, name):
      3..257     -  CDS            BRP1 (fragment): BRP1_YEAST - Protein predicted: Swiss-Prot protein existence level 4. From Saccharomyces cerevisiae (strain ATCC 204508 / S288c) (Baker's yeast).
    359..375     -  promoter       ARG4 promoter (fragment): S. cerevisiae ARG4
    480..563     +  CDS            YG007_YEAST: Protein predicted: Swiss-Prot protein existence level 4. From Saccharomyces cerevisiae (strain ATCC 204508 / S288c) (Baker's yeast).
    811..1494    +  CDS            mTurquoise2: mTurquoise2 is a basic (constitutively fluorescent) cyan fluorescent protein published in 2012, derived from Aequorea victoria. It is reported to be a rapidly-maturing monomer with very low acid sensitivity.
   1501..1896    +  CDS            atpC: ATPE_BACSU - Experimental evidence at protein level: Swiss-Prot protein existence level 1. Produces ATP from ADP in the presence of a proton gradient across the membrane. From Bacillus subtilis (strain 168).
   1909..3336    +  CDS            tdTomato: tdTomato is a basic (constitutively fluorescent) orange fluorescent protein published in 2004, derived from Discosoma sp.. It is reported to be a somewhat slowly-maturing tandem dimer with low acid sensitivity.
   3348..3372    -  protein_bind   attB2: mutant version of attB; recombination site for the Gateway® BP reaction BP Clonase™
   3400..3426    +  misc_feature   MCS (fragment): pBluescript multiple cloning site
   3435..3453    -  promoter       T7 promoter: promoter for bacteriophage T7 RNA polymerase
   3454..3597    +  CDS            ADH1 (fragment): ADH1_YEAST - Also known as ADC1. Experimental evidence at protein level: Swiss-Prot protein existence level 1. This isozyme preferentially catalyzes the conversion of primary unbranched alcohols to their corresponding aldehydes. Also shows activity toward secondary alcohols. From Saccharomyces cerevisiae (strain ATCC 204508 / S288c) (Baker's yeast).
   3601..3788    +  terminator     ADH1 terminator: S. cerevisiae ADH1; transcription terminator for the S. cerevisiae alcohol dehydrogenase 1 (ADH1) gene
   3796..3953    +  CDS            lacZα (fragment): LacZα fragment of β-galactosidase; lacZ fragment
   3959..4010    -  misc_feature   bom (fragment): basis of mobility region from pBR322
   4015..4098    +  CDS            RAF1 (fragment): RAF_YEAST - Experimental evidence at transcript level: Swiss-Prot protein existence level 2. Antagonizes transcriptional repression of recombinase FLP by REP1-REP2. May play a role in plasmid partitioning. From Saccharomyces cerevisiae (strain ATCC 204508 / S288c) (Baker's yeast).
   4252..5598    -  rep_origin     2μ ori: yeast 2μ plasmid origin of replication
   5603..5619    -  promoter       tet promoter (fragment): E. coli promoter for tetracycline efflux protein gene
   5709..6512    -  CDS            URA3: orotidine-5'-phosphate decarboxylase, required for uracil biosynthesis; S. cerevisiae URA3; yeast auxotrophic marker, counterselectable with 5-fluoroorotic acid (5-FOA)
   6513..6728    -  promoter       URA3 promoter: S. cerevisiae URA3
   6839..6943    +  promoter       AmpR promoter: bla
   6944..7804    +  CDS            AmpR: β-lactamase; bla; confers resistance to ampicillin, carbenicillin, and related antibiotics
   7975..8563    +  rep_origin     ori: high-copy-number ColE1/pMB1/pBR322/pUC origin of replication
   8746..8838    +  CDS            lacI (fragment): lac repressor; lacI; The lac repressor binds to the lac operator to inhibit transcription in E. coli. This inhibition can be relieved by adding lactose or isopropyl-β-D-thiogalactopyranoside (IPTG).
   8851..8872    +  protein_bind   CAP binding site: CAP binding activates transcription in the presence of cAMP. E. coli catabolite activator protein
   8887..8917    +  promoter       lac promoter: promoter for the E. coli lac operon
   8925..8941    +  protein_bind   lac operator: The lac repressor binds to the lac operator to inhibit transcription in E. coli. This inhibition can be relieved by adding lactose or isopropyl-β-D-thiogalactopyranoside (IPTG). lac repressor encoded by lacI
   9022..9450    -  rep_origin     f1 ori (sequence partly withheld): f1 bacteriophage origin of replication; arrow indicates direction of (+) strand synthesis
