[The description below was written by a language model from this plasmid's Addgene catalogue record, the feature table of its GenBank file and pLannotate feature annotations shown in this document.]
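Description:
pDRF1-GW yAT1.03R122KR126K is a yeast expression shuttle plasmid of about 9.5 kb built on the Gateway-compatible pDRF1-GW backbone. In E. coli it is maintained at high copy from a ColE1/pUC-type origin with ampicillin resistance (AmpR). In Saccharomyces cerevisiae it replicates episomally from the 2μ origin and is selected by uracil prototrophy through the URA3 marker, which is also counterselectable with 5-FOA. An f1 origin, lac promoter/operator remnants and a lacZα fragment are leftovers of the cloning backbone.

The payload is a single fusion open reading frame driven by the yeast PMA1 promoter, as labelled in the depositor's map, and followed by the ADH1 terminator, with a residual attB2 site just downstream of the coding region. The fusion consists of a yeast-codon-optimised, C-terminally truncated mTurquoise2 (ymTq2, labelled "mTq2d9") as FRET donor, a short linker, a sensor domain that matches the Bacillus subtilis atpC product (ATP synthase ε subunit), a second short linker, and tdTomato as acceptor. In the parent yAT1.03 sensor, ATP binding to the ε subunit changes the FRET signal between the two fluorophores. This version carries R122K and R126K substitutions in the sensor domain and is described as non-binding. It therefore serves as a negative control, helping to separate genuine ATP-dependent signals from changes unrelated to ATP during measurements in budding yeast.

The depositor notes a 726 bp duplication in the tdTomato region that is not expected to affect function. The depositor's GenBank map and the sequenced record differ by only a few nucleotides in length and agree in overall layout.
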