Addgene plasmid #132782: pDRF1-GW yAT1.03R122KR126K
Purpose: Non-binding version of the FRET biosensor for ATP measurements in budding yeast
Depositing lab: Bas Teusink. Depositing organization: Vrije Universiteit Amsterdam. Publication: An Improved ATP FRET Sensor For Yeast Shows Heterogeneity During Nutrient Transitions. Botman D, van Heerden JH, Teusink B. ACS Sens. 2020 Mar 27;5(3):814-822. doi: 10.1021/acssensors.9b02475. Epub 2020 Mar 3. PubMed 32077276.
Backbone
  Vector backbone: pDRF1-GW
  Vector type: Yeast Expression
  Selectable markers: URA3
Growth in bacteria
  Bacterial resistance: Ampicillin, 100 μg/mL
  Growth temperature: 37°C
  Growth strain: DH5alpha
  Copy number: High Copy
Gene/Insert
  Gene/Insert name: yAT1.03R122KR126K ymTq2-tdTomato
  Species: B. Subtilis
  Mutation: R122K, R126K
Terms and licenses: Academic/Nonprofit Terms; Industry Terms: Not Available to Industry
Depositor comments: A 726 bp duplication is present in the tdTomato region, but this should not impact plasmid functionality.
How to cite: pDRF1-GW yAT1.03R122KR126K was a gift from Bas Teusink (Addgene plasmid # 132782 ; http://n2t.net/addgene:132782 ; RRID:Addgene_132782)
